Addgene plasmid #51159: pET21a-BpeR
Depositing lab: Christopher Voigt. Depositing organization: University of California, San Francisco (UCSF). Publication: Genomic mining of prokaryotic repressors for orthogonal logic gates. Stanton BC, Nielsen AA, Tamsir A, Clancy K, Peterson T, Voigt CA. Nat Chem Biol. 2013 Dec 8. doi: 10.1038/nchembio.1411. PubMed 24316737.
Backbone
  Vector backbone: pET21a
  Vector type: Bacterial Expression, Synthetic Biology
Growth in bacteria
  Bacterial resistance: Ampicillin, 100 μg/mL
  Growth temperature: 37°C
  Growth strain: DH10B
  Copy number: High Copy
Gene/Insert
  Gene/Insert name: BpeR
  Species: Burkholderia pseudomallel
  Insert size (bp): 636
  Promoter: T7
  Tag / fusion protein: 6x-his (N terminal on backbone)
  Cloning method: Unknown
  Sequencing primers: 5′ T7 short
Terms and licenses: Academic/Nonprofit Terms; Industry Terms: Not Available to Industry
Depositor comments: UCSF Case No. SF11-016-2; U.S. Patent Application 13/489,205. GeneArt inserted the synthesized fragment into a pET21a vector.
How to cite: pET21a-BpeR was a gift from Christopher Voigt (Addgene plasmid # 51159 ; http://n2t.net/addgene:51159 ; RRID:Addgene_51159)
