[The description below was written by a language model from this plasmid's Addgene catalogue record and pLannotate feature annotations shown in this document.]
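Description:
pET21a-BpeR is a bacterial expression plasmid (about 6.1 kb) built on the pET21a backbone, carrying a synthesized 636 bp coding sequence for BpeR, a repressor from Burkholderia pseudomallei. It comes from a synthetic biology project that mined prokaryotic genomes for repressors that could serve as orthogonal components of genetic logic gates. The plasmid is propagated in E. coli through a ColE1/pMB1-type origin. The catalogue lists it as high copy, although the feature table also shows the rop gene and bom region typical of pBR322-derived pET backbones. Selection is by ampicillin through the bla gene and its own promoter. An f1 origin is also present, which allows single-stranded DNA production with helper phage. Two short tetracycline-resistance fragments flanking the lacI region are nonfunctional backbone remnants.

The expression cassette follows the standard pET design. A T7 promoter, immediately followed by a lac operator and the strong T7 gene 10 ribosome binding site, drives the insert, and a T7 terminator ends the transcript. The plasmid-borne lacI gene supplies lac repressor, so expression is held off until IPTG is added in a host that provides T7 RNA polymerase. The annotation software did not recognise BpeR by name; it marks only a partial homology to the ttgW regulator within the insert region. The catalogue records an N-terminal 6xHis tag, consistent with a short His-tag-like fragment annotated just after the start of the open reading frame. A second His-tag fragment is annotated downstream of the insert, where pET21a normally encodes its C-terminal tag, but the record does not state whether this is translated in frame. The construct is suited to inducible overproduction and affinity purification of BpeR.
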