Features (pLannotate 1.2.2; 20 found; start..end, strand, type, name):
     12..467     +  rep_origin     f1 ori (sequence partly withheld): f1 bacteriophage origin of replication; arrow indicates direction of (+) strand synthesis
    494..598     +  promoter       AmpR promoter: bla
    599..1459    +  CDS            AmpR: β-lactamase; bla; confers resistance to ampicillin, carbenicillin, and related antibiotics
   1630..2218    +  rep_origin     ori: high-copy-number ColE1/pMB1/pBR322/pUC origin of replication
   2404..2546    -  misc_feature   bom: basis of mobility region from pBR322
   2648..2839    -  CDS            rop: Rop protein, which maintains plasmids at low copy number; rop
   2856..3236    +  CDS            YPB1_ECOLX: Protein predicted: Swiss-Prot protein existence level 4. From Escherichia coli.
   3308..3599    -  CDS            TcR (fragment): tetracycline efflux protein; tet; confers resistance to tetracycline
   3614..3635    -  protein_bind   CAP binding site: CAP binding activates transcription in the presence of cAMP. E. coli catabolite activator protein
   3648..4730    -  CDS            lacI: lac repressor; lacI; The lac repressor binds to the lac operator to inhibit transcription in E. coli. This inhibition can be relieved by adding lactose or isopropyl-β-D-thiogalactopyranoside (IPTG).
   4731..4808    -  promoter       lacI promoter: lacI
   4816..5095    -  CDS            TcR (fragment): tetracycline efflux protein; tet; confers resistance to tetracycline
   5117..5135    +  promoter       T7 promoter: promoter for bacteriophage T7 RNA polymerase
   5136..5160    +  protein_bind   lac operator: The lac repressor binds to the lac operator to inhibit transcription in E. coli. This inhibition can be relieved by adding lactose or isopropyl-β-D-thiogalactopyranoside (IPTG). lac repressor encoded by lacI
   5174..5196    +  RBS            RBS: efficient ribosome binding site from bacteriophage T7 gene 10 (Olins and Rangwala, 1989)
   5215..5231    +  CDS            capTEV™ (fragment): composite tag for in vivo biotinylation, TEV protease cleavage, and 6xHis tagging
   5269..5451    +  CDS            ttgW (fragment): TTGW_PSEPT - Experimental evidence at protein level: Swiss-Prot protein existence level 1. Unknown, does not seem to be involved in regulation of the ttgGHI or ttgVW operons. From Pseudomonas putida (strain DOT-T1E).
   5932..5949    +  CDS            9xHis (fragment): 9xHis affinity tag
   5959..6008    +  CDS            SET1 (fragment): solubility-enhancement tag derived from T7 phage gene 10B
   6016..6063    +  terminator     T7 terminator: transcription terminator for bacteriophage T7 RNA polymerase
>Addgene plasmid #51159 | pET21a-BpeR | depositor full sequence | sequence record 77511 | Full Sequence
TGGCGAATGGG
[124 nt withheld, positions 12-135]
C
[91 nt withheld, positions 137-227]
A
[49 nt withheld, positions 229-277]
CCTTTGACGTTGGAGTCCACGTTCTTT
[37 nt withheld, positions 305-341]
ACCCTATCTCGGTCTATTCTTTTGATTTATAAGGGATTTTGCCGATTTCGGCCTATTGGTTAAAAAATGA
GCTGATTTAACAAAAATTTAACGCGAATTTTAACAAAATATTAACGTTTACAATTTCAGGTGGCACTTTT
CGGGGAAATGTGCGCGGAACCCCTATTTGTTTATTTTTCTAAATACATTCAAATATGTATCCGCTCATGA
GACAATAACCCTGATAAATGCTTCAATAATATTGAAAAAGGAAGAGTATGAGTATTCAACATTTCCGTGT
CGCCCTTATTCCCTTTTTTGCGGCATTTTGCCTTCCTGTTTTTGCTCACCCAGAAACGCTGGTGAAAGTA
AAAGATGCTGAAGATCAGTTGGGTGCACGAGTGGGTTACATCGAACTGGATCTCAACAGCGGTAAGATCC
TTGAGAGTTTTCGCCCCGAAGAACGTTTTCCAATGATGAGCACTTTTAAAGTTCTGCTATGTGGCGCGGT
ATTATCCCGTATTGACGCCGGGCAAGAGCAACTCGGTCGCCGCATACACTATTCTCAGAATGACTTGGTT
GAGTACTCACCAGTCACAGAAAAGCATCTTACGGATGGCATGACAGTAAGAGAATTATGCAGTGCTGCCA
TAACCATGAGTGATAACACTGCGGCCAACTTACTTCTGACAACGATCGGAGGACCGAAGGAGCTAACCGC
TTTTTTGCACAACATGGGGGATCATGTAACTCGCCTTGATCGTTGGGAACCGGAGCTGAATGAAGCCATA
CCAAACGACGAGCGTGACACCACGATGCCTGCAGCAATGGCAACAACGTTGCGCAAACTATTAACTGGCG
AACTACTTACTCTAGCTTCCCGGCAACAATTAATAGACTGGATGGAGGCGGATAAAGTTGCAGGACCACT
TCTGCGCTCGGCCCTTCCGGCTGGCTGGTTTATTGCTGATAAATCTGGAGCCGGTGAGCGTGGGTCTCGC
GGTATCATTGCAGCACTGGGGCCAGATGGTAAGCCCTCCCGTATCGTAGTTATCTACACGACGGGGAGTC
AGGCAACTATGGATGAACGAAATAGACAGATCGCTGAGATAGGTGCCTCACTGATTAAGCATTGGTAACT
GTCAGACCAAGTTTACTCATATATACTTTAGATTGATTTAAAACTTCATTTTTAATTTAAAAGGATCTAG
GTGAAGATCCTTTTTGATAATCTCATGACCAAAATCCCTTAACGTGAGTTTTCGTTCCACTGAGCGTCAG
ACCCCGTAGAAAAGATCAAAGGATCTTCTTGAGATCCTTTTTTTCTGCGCGTAATCTGCTGCTTGCAAAC
AAAAAAACCACCGCTACCAGCGGTGGTTTGTTTGCCGGATCAAGAGCTACCAACTCTTTTTCCGAAGGTA
ACTGGCTTCAGCAGAGCGCAGATACCAAATACTGTCCTTCTAGTGTAGCCGTAGTTAGGCCACCACTTCA
AGAACTCTGTAGCACCGCCTACATACCTCGCTCTGCTAATCCTGTTACCAGTGGCTGCTGCCAGTGGCGA
TAAGTCGTGTCTTACCGGGTTGGACTCAAGACGATAGTTACCGGATAAGGCGCAGCGGTCGGGCTGAACG
GGGGGTTCGTGCACACAGCCCAGCTTGGAGCGAACGACCTACACCGAACTGAGATACCTACAGCGTGAGC
TATGAGAAAGCGCCACGCTTCCCGAAGGGAGAAAGGCGGACAGGTATCCGGTAAGCGGCAGGGTCGGAAC
AGGAGAGCGCACGAGGGAGCTTCCAGGGGGAAACGCCTGGTATCTTTATAGTCCTGTCGGGTTTCGCCAC
CTCTGACTTGAGCGTCGATTTTTGTGATGCTCGTCAGGGGGGCGGAGCCTATGGAAAAACGCCAGCAACG
CGGCCTTTTTACGGTTCCTGGCCTTTTGCTGGCCTTTTGCTCACATGTTCTTTCCTGCGTTATCCCCTGA
TTCTGTGGATAACCGTATTACCGCCTTTGAGTGAGCTGATACCGCTCGCCGCAGCCGAACGACCGAGCGC
AGCGAGTCAGTGAGCGAGGAAGCGGAAGAGCGCCTGATGCGGTATTTTCTCCTTACGCATCTGTGCGGTA
TTTCACACCGCATATATGGTGCACTCTCAGTACAATCTGCTCTGATGCCGCATAGTTAAGCCAGTATACA
CTCCGCTATCGCTACGTGACTGGGTCATGGCTGCGCCCCGACACCCGCCAACACCCGCTGACGCGCCCTG
ACGGGCTTGTCTGCTCCCGGCATCCGCTTACAGACAAGCTGTGACCGTCTCCGGGAGCTGCATGTGTCAG
AGGTTTTCACCGTCATCACCGAAACGCGCGAGGCAGCTGCGGTAAAGCTCATCAGCGTGGTCGTGAAGCG
ATTCACAGATGTCTGCCTGTTCATCCGCGTCCAGCTCGTTGAGTTTCTCCAGAAGCGTTAATGTCTGGCT
TCTGATAAAGCGGGCCATGTTAAGGGCGGTTTTTTCCTGTTTGGTCACTGATGCCTCCGTGTAAGGGGGA
TTTCTGTTCATGGGGGTAATGATACCGATGAAACGAGAGAGGATGCTCACGATACGGGTTACTGATGATG
AACATGCCCGGTTACTGGAACGTTGTGAGGGTAAACAACTGGCGGTATGGATGCGGCGGGACCAGAGAAA
AATCACTCAGGGTCAATGCCAGCGCTTCGTTAATACAGATGTAGGTGTTCCACAGGGTAGCCAGCAGCAT
CCTGCGATGCAGATCCGGAACATAATGGTGCAGGGCGCTGACTTCCGCGTTTCCAGACTTTACGAAACAC
GGAAACCGAAGACCATTCATGTTGTTGCTCAGGTCGCAGACGTTTTGCAGCAGCAGTCGCTTCACGTTCG
CTCGCGTATCGGTGATTCATTCTGCTAACCAGTAAGGCAACCCCGCCAGCCTAGCCGGGTCCTCAACGAC
AGGAGCACGATCATGCGCACCCGTGGGGCCGCCATGCCGGCGATAATGGCCTGCTTCTCGCCGAAACGTT
TGGTGGCGGGACCAGTGACGAAGGCTTGAGCGAGGGCGTGCAAGATTCCGAATACCGCAAGCGACAGGCC
GATCATCGTCGCGCTCCAGCGAAAGCGGTCCTCGCCGAAAATGACCCAGAGCGCTGCCGGCACCTGTCCT
ACGAGTTGCATGATAAAGAAGACAGTCATAAGTGCGGCGACGATAGTCATGCCCCGCGCCCACCGGAAGG
AGCTGACTGGGTTGAAGGCTCTCAAGGGCATCGGTCGAGATCCCGGTGCCTAATGAGTGAGCTAACTTAC
ATTAATTGCGTTGCGCTCACTGCCCGCTTTCCAGTCGGGAAACCTGTCGTGCCAGCTGCATTAATGAATC
GGCCAACGCGCGGGGAGAGGCGGTTTGCGTATTGGGCGCCAGGGTGGTTTTTCTTTTCACCAGTGAGACG
GGCAACAGCTGATTGCCCTTCACCGCCTGGCCCTGAGAGAGTTGCAGCAAGCGGTCCACGCTGGTTTGCC
CCAGCAGGCGAAAATCCTGTTTGATGGTGGTTAACGGCGGGATATAACATGAGCTGTCTTCGGTATCGTC
GTATCCCACTACCGAGATATCCGCACCAACGCGCAGCCCGGACTCGGTAATGGCGCGCATTGCGCCCAGC
GCCATCTGATCGTTGGCAACCAGCATCGCAGTGGGAACGATGCCCTCATTCAGCATTTGCATGGTTTGTT
GAAAACCGGACATGGCACTCCAGTCGCCTTCCCGTTCCGCTATCGGCTGAATTTGATTGCGAGTGAGATA
TTTATGCCAGCCAGCCAGACGCAGACGCGCCGAGACAGAACTTAATGGGCCCGCTAACAGCGCGATTTGC
TGGTGACCCAATGCGACCAGATGCTCCACGCCCAGTCGCGTACCGTCTTCATGGGAGAAAATAATACTGT
TGATGGGTGTCTGGTCAGAGACATCAAGAAATAACGCCGGAACATTAGTGCAGGCAGCTTCCACAGCAAT
GGCATCCTGGTCATCCAGCGGATAGTTAATGATCAGCCCACTGACGCGTTGCGCGAGAAGATTGTGCACC
GCCGCTTTACAGGCTTCGACGCCGCTTCGTTCTACCATCGACACCACCACGCTGGCACCCAGTTGATCGG
CGCGAGATTTAATCGCCGCGACAATTTGCGACGGCGCGTGCAGGGCCAGACTGGAGGTGGCAACGCCAAT
CAGCAACGACTGTTTGCCCGCCAGTTGTTGTGCCACGCGGTTGGGAATGTAATTCAGCTCCGCCATCGCC
GCTTCCACTTTTTCCCGCGTTTTCGCAGAAACGTGGCTGGCCTGGTTCACCACGCGGGAAACGGTCTGAT
AAGAGACACCGGCATACTCTGCGACATCGTATAACGTTACTGGTTTCACATTCACCACCCTGAATTGACT
CTCTTCCGGGCGCTATCATGCCATACCGCGAAAGGTTTTGCGCCATTCGATGGTGTCCGGGATCTCGACG
CTCTCCCTTATGCGACTCCTGCATTAGGAAGCAGCCCAGTAGTAGGTTGAGGCCGTTGAGCACCGCCGCC
GCAAGGAATGGTGCATGCAAGGAGATGGCGCCCAACAGTCCCCCGGCCACGGGGCCTGCCACCATACCCA
CGCCGAAACAAGCGCTCATGAGCCCGAAGTGGCGAGCCCGATCTTCCCCATCGGTGATGTCGGCGATATA
GGCGCCAGCAACCGCACCTGTGGCGCCGGTGATGCCGGCCACGATGCGTCCGGCGTAGAGGATCGAGATC
TCGATCCCGCGAAATTAATACGACTCACTATAGGGGAATTGTGAGCGGATAACAATTCCCCTCTAGAATA
ATTTTGTTTAACTTTAAGAAGGAGATATACCATGGGCAGCAGCCATCATCATCATCATCACAGCAGCGGC
CTGGAAGTTCTGTTCCAGGGGCCCCATATGGCACGTCGTACCAAAGAAGAGGCACTGGCAACCCGTGATC
GTATTCTGGATGCAGCAGAACATGTGTTTTTTGAAAAAGGTGTTAGCCATACCAGCCTGGCAGATATTGC
ACAGCATGCCGGTGTTACCCGTGGTGCAATTTATTGGCATTTTGCAAGCAAAAGCGAACTGTTTGATGCC
ATGTTTGATCGTGTTCTGCTGCCGATTGATGAACTGAAAGCAGGCACCGGTGAACCGCATGCAGATCCGC
TGGGTCGTATTCGTGAAATTCTGATTTGGTGTCTGCTGGGTGCAGCACGTGATCCGCAGCTGCGTCGTGT
TTTTAGCATTCTGTTTATGAAATGCGAGTATGTTGCAGATATGGGTCCGCTGCTGCAGCGTAATCGTGAA
GGTATGCGTGATGCACTGCGTAATATTGAAGCAGATCTGGCACAGGGTGTTGCAAATGGTCAGCTGCCTG
CAGATCTGGATACCTGGCGTGCAACCCTGATGCTGCATACCCTGGTTAGCGGTTTTGTTCGTGATATGCT
GATGCTGCCTGGTGAAATTGATGCAGAACGTCATGCAGAAAAACTGGTTGATGGTTGTTTTGATATGCTG
CGTACCAGTCCGGCAATGCGTAAAGATGATTAAGGATCCAAGCTTGCGGCCGCACTCGAGCACCACCACC
ACCACCACTGAGATCCGGCTGCTAACAAAGCCCGAAAGGAAGCTGAGTTGGCTGCTGCCACCGCTGAGCA
ATAACTAGCATAACCCCTTGGGGCCTCTAAACGGGTCTTGAGGGGTTTTTTGCTGAAAGGAGGAACTATA
TCCGGAT
