>Addgene plasmid #51159 | pET21a-BpeR | depositor partial sequence | sequence record 77512 | repressor ORF
ATGGCACGTCGTACCAAAGAAGAGGCACTGGCAACCCGTGATCGTATTCTGGATGCAGCAGAACATGTGT
TTTTTGAAAAAGGTGTTAGCCATACCAGCCTGGCAGATATTGCACAGCATGCCGGTGTTACCCGTGGTGC
AATTTATTGGCATTTTGCAAGCAAAAGCGAACTGTTTGATGCCATGTTTGATCGTGTTCTGCTGCCGATT
GATGAACTGAAAGCAGGCACCGGTGAACCGCATGCAGATCCGCTGGGTCGTATTCGTGAAATTCTGATTT
GGTGTCTGCTGGGTGCAGCACGTGATCCGCAGCTGCGTCGTGTTTTTAGCATTCTGTTTATGAAATGCGA
GTATGTTGCAGATATGGGTCCGCTGCTGCAGCGTAATCGTGAAGGTATGCGTGATGCACTGCGTAATATT
GAAGCAGATCTGGCACAGGGTGTTGCAAATGGTCAGCTGCCTGCAGATCTGGATACCTGGCGTGCAACCC
TGATGCTGCATACCCTGGTTAGCGGTTTTGTTCGTGATATGCTGATGCTGCCTGGTGAAATTGATGCAGA
ACGTCATGCAGAAAAACTGGTTGATGGTTGTTTTGATATGCTGCGTACCAGTCCGGCAATGCGTAAAGAT
GATTAA
