>Addgene plasmid #51159 | pET21a-BpeR | addgene partial sequence | sequence record 80245 | pBRrevBam 5'-GGTGATGTCGGCGATATAGG-3'
GCCGGCCACGATGCGTCCGGCGTAGAGGATCGAGATCTCGATCCCGCGAAATTAATACGACTCACTATAG
GGGAATTGTGAGCGGATAACAATTCCCCTCTAGAAATAATTTTGTTTAACTTTAAGAAGGAGATATACCA
TGGGCAGCAGCCATCATCATCATCATCACAGCAGCGGCCTGGAAGTTCTGTTCCAGGGGCCCCATATGGC
ACGTCGTACCAAAGAAGAGGCACTGGCAACCCGTGATCGTATTCTGGATGCAGCAGAACATGTGTTTTTT
GAAAAAGGTGTTAGCCATACCAGCCTGGCAGATATTGCACAGCATGCCGGTGTTACCCGTGGTGCAATTT
ATTGGCATTTTGCAAGCAAAAGCGAACTGTTTGATGCCATGTTTGATCGTGTTCTGCTGCCGATTGATGA
ACTGAAAGCAGGCACCGGTGAACCGCATGCAGATCCGCTGGGTCGTATTCGTGAAATTCTGATTTGGTGT
CTGCTGGGTGCAGCACGTGATCCGCAGCTGCGTCGTGTTTTTAGCATTCTGTTTATGAAATGCGAGTATG
TTGCAGATATGGGTCCGCTGCTGCAGCGTAATCGTGAAGGTATGCGTGATGCACTGCGTAATATTGAAGC
AGATCTGGCACAGGGTGTTGCAAATGGTCAGCTGCCTGCAGATCTGGATACCTGGCGTGCAACCCTGATG
CTGCATACCCTGGTTAGCGGTTTTGTTCGTGATATGCTGATGCTGCCTGGTGAAATTGATGCA
